Addgene plasmid #189002: pAAV.TBG mCherry-LDTS-eLIR
Purpose: lipophagy-inducing adaptor protein, AAV
Depositing lab: Atsushi Hoshino. Depositing organization: Kyoto Prefectural University of Medicine. Publication: Liver lipophagy ameliorates nonalcoholic steatohepatitis through extracellular lipid secretion. Minami Y, Hoshino A, Higuchi Y, Hamaguchi M, Kaneko Y, Kirita Y, Taminishi S, Nishiji T, Taruno A, Fukui M, Arany Z, Matoba S. Nat Commun. 2023 Jul 13;14(1):4084. doi: 10.1038/s41467-023-39404-6. PubMed 37443159.
Backbone
  Vector backbone: pAAV
  Vector type: AAV
Growth in bacteria
  Bacterial resistance: Ampicillin, 100 μg/mL
  Growth temperature: 37°C
  Growth strain: NEB Stable
  Copy number: High Copy
Gene/Insert
  Gene/Insert name: LDTS-eLIR, mCherry
  Species: Synthetic
  Insert size (bp): 1779
  Tag / fusion protein: HA (C terminal on insert)
Terms and licenses: Academic/Nonprofit Terms; Industry Terms: Not Available to Industry
Depositor comments: Please visit https://www.biorxiv.org/content/10.1101/2022.02.22.481456v1 for bioRxiv preprint.
How to cite: pAAV.TBG mCherry-LDTS-eLIR was a gift from Atsushi Hoshino (Addgene plasmid # 189002 ; http://n2t.net/addgene:189002 ; RRID:Addgene_189002)
