[The description below was written by a language model from this plasmid's Addgene catalogue record and pLannotate feature annotations shown in this document.]
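Description:
pAAV.TBG mCherry-LDTS-eLIR is a 6.7 kb adeno-associated virus transfer plasmid built on a pAAV backbone, designed to deliver a synthetic lipophagy-inducing adaptor protein to the liver. It is maintained in E. coli through a high-copy ColE1/pUC-type origin and selected with ampicillin via the β-lactamase gene. The backbone also carries an f1 phage origin and remnants of a lac cloning region (lacZα and lacI fragments, CAP site, lac promoter and operator) that play no role in the payload. Two AAV2 inverted terminal repeats, both annotated as partial matches, flank the expression cassette and provide the cis signals needed for replication and packaging of the intervening DNA into AAV particles when rep, cap and helper functions are supplied in trans.

Between the ITRs, the human thyroxine-binding globulin (TBG) promoter, commonly used for hepatocyte-restricted expression, is followed by a chimeric β-globin/immunoglobulin intron that promotes efficient mRNA processing. The open reading frame encodes mCherry fused to a fragment of mouse perilipin 1, which appears to correspond to the lipid droplet targeting portion (LDTS), then a short segment that is probably a linker (annotated as a small FAPα2 match), and then a fragment of human optineurin, presumably the source of the "eLIR" LC3-interacting module, although the record does not define these abbreviations. A C-terminal HA epitope closes the fusion, and a WPRE plus bovine growth hormone polyadenylation signal enhance transcript stability and termination. The design would tether lipid droplets to the autophagy machinery while mCherry and HA allow visualisation and detection. The associated work used liver lipophagy to ameliorate nonalcoholic steatohepatitis.
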