Features (pLannotate 1.2.2; 20 found; start..end, strand, type, name):
    470..879     +  promoter       TBG promoter: promoter from the human thyroxine-binding globulin gene (Yan et al., 2012)
    939..1071    +  intron         chimeric intron: chimera between introns from human β-globin and immunoglobulin heavy chain genes
   1089..1796    +  CDS            mCherry: mCherry is a basic (constitutively fluorescent) red fluorescent protein published in 2004, derived from Discosoma sp.. It is reported to be a very rapidly-maturing monomer with low acid sensitivity.
   1758..2561    +  CDS            Plin1 (fragment): PLIN1_MOUSE - Also known as Peri, Plin. Experimental evidence at protein level: Swiss-Prot protein existence level 1. Modulator of adipocyte lipid metabolism. Coats lipid storage droplets to protect them from breakdown by hormone-sensitive lipase (HSL). Its absence may result in leanness (By similarity). Plays a role in unilocular lipid droplet formation by activating CIDEC. Their interaction promotes lipid droplet enlargement and directional net neutral lipid transfer. May modulate lipolysis and triglyceride levels. From Mus musculus (Mouse).
   2586..2611    +  CDS            FAPα2 (fragment): fluorogen-activating protein composed of a dimer of the L5-MG single-chain antibody fragment (Szent-Gyorgyi et al., 2008) binds malachite green derivatives to produce red fluorescence
   2625..2837    +  CDS            OPTN (fragment): OPTN_HUMAN - Also known as FIP2, GLC1E, HIP7, HYPL, NRP. Experimental evidence at protein level: Swiss-Prot protein existence level 1. (Microbial infection) May constitute a cellular target for adenovirus E3 14.7 and Bluetongue virus protein NS3 to inhibit innate immune response. From Homo sapiens (Human).
   2838..2865    +  CDS            3xHA (fragment): three tandem HA epitope tags
   2874..3415    +  misc_feature   WPRE (fragment): woodchuck hepatitis virus posttranscriptional regulatory element
   3429..3636    +  polyA_signal   bGH poly(A) signal: bovine growth hormone polyadenylation signal
   3724..3854    +  repeat_region  AAV2 ITR (fragment): inverted terminal repeat of adeno-associated virus serotype 2 inverted
   3868..4025    +  CDS            lacZα (fragment): LacZα fragment of β-galactosidase; lacZ fragment
   4030..4458    +  rep_origin     f1 ori (sequence partly withheld): f1 bacteriophage origin of replication; arrow indicates direction of (+) strand synthesis
   4511..4615    +  promoter       AmpR promoter: bla
   4616..5476    +  CDS            AmpR: β-lactamase; bla; confers resistance to ampicillin, carbenicillin, and related antibiotics
   5647..6235    +  rep_origin     ori: high-copy-number ColE1/pMB1/pBR322/pUC origin of replication
   6418..6510    +  CDS            lacI (fragment): lac repressor; lacI; The lac repressor binds to the lac operator to inhibit transcription in E. coli. This inhibition can be relieved by adding lactose or isopropyl-β-D-thiogalactopyranoside (IPTG).
   6523..6544    +  protein_bind   CAP binding site: CAP binding activates transcription in the presence of cAMP. E. coli catabolite activator protein
   6559..6589    +  promoter       lac promoter: promoter for the E. coli lac operon
   6597..6613    +  protein_bind   lac operator: The lac repressor binds to the lac operator to inhibit transcription in E. coli. This inhibition can be relieved by adding lactose or isopropyl-β-D-thiogalactopyranoside (IPTG). lac repressor encoded by lacI
   6674..130     -  repeat_region  AAV2 ITR (fragment) (across the origin): inverted terminal repeat of adeno-associated virus serotype 2 inverted
>Addgene plasmid #189002 | pAAV.TBG mCherry-LDTS-eLIR | addgene full sequence | sequence record 371297 | Addgene NGS Result
CTGCGCGCTCGCTCGCTCACTGAGGCCGCCCGGGCAAAGCCCGGGCGTCGGGCGACCTTTGGTCGCCCGG
CCTCAGTGAGCGAGCGAGCGCGCAGAGAGGGAGTGGCCAACTCCATCACTAGGGGTTCCTTGTAGTTAAT
GATTAACCCGCCATGCTACTTATCTACGTAGCCATGCTCTAGGAAGATCGGAATTCGCCCTTAAGCTAGC
AGGTTAATTTTTAAAAAGCAGTCAAAAGTCCAAGTGGCCCTTGGCAGCATTTACTCTCTCTGTTTGCTCT
GGTTAATAATCTCAGGAGCACAAACATTCCAGATCCAGGTTAATTTTTAAAAAGCAGTCAAAAGTCCAAG
TGGCCCTTGGCAGCATTTACTCTCTCTGTTTGCTCTGGTTAATAATCTCAGGAGCACAAACATTCCAGAT
CCGGCGCGCCAGGGCTGGAAGCTACCTTTGACATCATTTCCTCTGCGAATGCATGTATAATTTCTACAGA
ACCTATTAGAAAGGATCACCCAGCCTCTGCTTTTGTACAACTTTCCCTTAAAAAACTGCCAATTCCACTG
CTGTTTGGCCCAATAGTGAGAACTTTTTCCTGCTGCCTCTTGGTGCTTTTGCCTATGGCCCCTATTCTGC
CTGCTGAAGACACTCTTGCCAGCATGGACTTAAACCCCTCCAGCTCTGACAATCCTCTTTCTCTTTTGTT
TTACATGAAGGGTCTGGCAGCCAAAGCAATCACTCAAAGTTCAAACCTTATCATTTTTTGCTTTGTTCCT
CTTGGCCTTGGTTTTGTACATCAGCTTTGAAAATACCATCCCAGGGTTAATGCTGGGGTTAATTTATAAC
TAAGAGTGCTCTAGTTTTGCAATACAGGACATGCTATAAAAATGGAAAGATGTTGCTTTCTGAGAGACTG
CAGAAGTTGGTCGTGAGGCACTGGGCAGGTAAGTATCAAGGTTACAAGACAGGTTTAAGGAGACCAATAG
AAACTGGGCTTGTCGAGACAGAGAAGACTCTTGCGTTTCTGATAGGCACCTATTGGTCTTACTGACATCC
ACTTTGCCTTTCTCTCCACAGGTGTCCAGGCGGCCGCCATGGTGAGCAAGGGCGAGGAGGATAACATGGC
CATCATCAAGGAGTTCATGCGCTTCAAGGTGCACATGGAGGGCTCCGTGAACGGCCACGAGTTCGAGATC
GAGGGCGAGGGCGAGGGCCGCCCCTACGAGGGCACCCAGACCGCCAAGCTGAAGGTGACCAAGGGTGGCC
CCCTGCCCTTCGCCTGGGACATCCTGTCCCCTCAGTTCATGTACGGCTCCAAGGCCTACGTGAAGCACCC
CGCCGACATCCCCGACTACTTGAAGCTGTCCTTCCCCGAGGGCTTCAAGTGGGAGCGCGTGATGAACTTC
GAGGACGGCGGCGTGGTGACCGTGACCCAGGACTCCTCCCTGCAGGACGGCGAGTTCATCTACAAGGTGA
AGCTGCGCGGCACCAACTTCCCCTCCGACGGCCCCGTAATGCAGAAGAAGACCATGGGCTGGGAGGCCTC
CTCCGAGCGGATGTACCCCGAGGACGGCGCCCTGAAGGGCGAGATCAAGCAGAGGCTGAAGCTGAAGGAC
GGCGGCCACTACGACGCTGAGGTCAAGACCACCTACAAGGCCAAGAAGCCCGTGCAGCTGCCCGGCGCCT
ACAACGTCAACATCAAGTTGGACATCACCTCCCACAACGAGGACTACACCATCGTGGAACAGTACGAACG
CGCCGAGGGCCGCCACTCCACCGGCGGCATGGACGAGCTGTACAAGGGAGGTGGAAGCATCGAGAAGGTG
GTAGAGTTCCTCCTGCCACCAGACAAGGAGTCAGCCCCTTCTTCCGGACGGCAGAGGACCCAGAAGGCTC
CCAAGGCCAAACCAAGCCTTGTGAGGAGGGTCAGCACCCTGGCCAACACTCTTTCTCGACACACCATGCA
AACCACAGCATGGGCCCTGAAGCAGGGCCACTCTCTGGCCATGTGGATCCCGGGTGTGGCACCCCTGAGC
AGCCTGGCCCAGTGGGGCGCATCGGCAGCCATGCAGGTGGTGTCCCGGCGGCAGAGTGAGGTGCGGGTGC
CCTGGCTGCACAACCTGGCAGCCTCTCAGGATGAGAGCCATGACGACCAGACAGACACAGAGGGAGAGGA
GACAGACGACGAGGAGGAGGAAGAAGAGTCCGAGGCTGAGGAGAACGTGCTCAGAGAGGTTACAGCCCTG
CCCAACCCGAGAGGCCTCCTGGGTGGTGTGGTACACACCGTGCAGAACACTCTCCGGAACACCATCTCCG
CAGTGACCTGGGCACCTGCGGCTGTGCTGGGCACGGTGGGAAGGATCCTGCACCTCACACCAGCCCAGGC
TGTCTCCTCTACCAAAGGGAGGGCCATGTCCCTATCCGATGCCCTGAAGGGTGTTACGGATAACGTGGTA
GACACTGTGGTACACTATGTGCCGCTTCCCAGGCTGTCCCTGATGGAGCCCGAGAGCGAATTCCGAGACA
TCGATAACCCTTCAGCAGAGGCGGAGGGATCCGGTGGAGGCGGAGGTTCTGGGGGAGGAGGTAGTGGCGG
TGGTGGTTCAGGAGGCGGCGGAAGCTTGGATCCTAGGTCATCTGAGGACCCCACTGATGACTCCAGGCTT
CCCAGGGCCGAAGCGGAGCAGGAAAAGGACCAGCTCAGGACCCAGGTGGTGAGGCTACAAGCAGAGAAGG
CAGACCTGTTGGGCATCGTGTCTGAACTGCAGCTCAAGCTGAACGAAGAGGGCGAGGAAGAAGATGAATG
GGTTGAAATTAGGATGGCTGAAGGAGAAGCAGAAGGGTACCCATACGATGTTCCAGATTACGCTTGAGGA
TCCAATCAACCTCTGGATTACAAAATTTGTGAAAGATTGACTGGTATTCTTAACTATGTTGCTCCTTTTA
CGCTATGTGGATACGCTGCTTTAATGCCTTTGTATCATGCTATTGCTTCCCGTATGGCTTTCATTTTCTC
CTCCTTGTATAAATCCTGGTTGCTGTCTCTTTATGAGGAGTTGTGGCCCGTTGTCAGGCAACGTGGCGTG
GTGTGCACTGTGTTTGCTGACGCAACCCCCACTGGTTGGGGCATTGCCACCACCTGTCAGCTCCTTTCCG
GGACTTTCGCTTTCCCCCTCCCTATTGCCACGGCGGAACTCATCGCCGCCTGCCTTGCCCGCTGCTGGAC
AGGGGCTCGGCTGTTGGGCACTGACAATTCCGTGGTGTTGTCGGGGAAATCATCGTCCTTTCCTTGGCTG
CTCGCCTGTGTTGCCACCTGGATTCTGCGCGGGACGTCCTTCTGCTACGTCCCTTCGGCCCTCAATCCAG
CGGACCTTCCTTCCCGCGGCCTGCTGCCGGCTCTGCGGCCTCTTCCGCGTCTTCGAGATCTGCCTCGACT
GTGCCTTCTAGTTGCCAGCCATCTGTTGTTTGCCCCTCCCCCGTGCCTTCCTTGACCCTGGAAGGTGCCA
CTCCCACTGTCCTTTCCTAATAAAATGAGGAAATTGCATCGCATTGTCTGAGTAGGTGTCATTCTATTCT
GGGGGGTGGGGTGGGGCAGGACAGCAAGGGGGAGGATTGGGAAGACAATAGCAGGCATGCTGGGGACTCG
AGTTAAGGGCGAATTCCCGATAAGGATCTTCCTAGAGCATGGCTACGTAGATAAGTAGCATGGCGGGTTA
ATCATTAACTACAAGGAACCCCTAGTGATGGAGTTGGCCACTCCCTCTCTGCGCGCTCGCTCGCTCACTG
AGGCCGGGCGACCAAAGGTCGCCCGACGCCCGGGCTTTGCCCGGGCGGCCTCAGTGAGCGAGCGAGCGCG
CAGCCTTAATTAACCTAATTCACTGGCCGTCGTTTTACAACGTCGTGACTGGGAAAACCCTGGCGTTACC
CAACTTAATCGCCTTGCAGCACATCCCCCTTTCGCCAGCTGGCGTAATAGCGAAGAGGCCCGCACCGATC
GCCCTTCCCAACAGTTGCGCAGCCTGAATGGCGAATGGG
[124 nt withheld, positions 4030-4153]
C
[91 nt withheld, positions 4155-4245]
A
[49 nt withheld, positions 4247-4295]
CCTTTGACGTTGGAGTCCACGTTCTTT
[37 nt withheld, positions 4323-4359]
ACCCTATCTCGGTCTATTCTTTTGATTTATAAGGGATTTTGCCGATTTCGGCCTATTGGTTAAAAAATGA
GCTGATTTAACAAAAATTTAACGCGAATTTTAACAAAATATTAACGCTTACAATTTAGGTGGCACTTTTC
GGGGAAATGTGCGCGGAACCCCTATTTGTTTATTTTTCTAAATACATTCAAATATGTATCCGCTCATGAG
ACAATAACCCTGATAAATGCTTCAATAATATTGAAAAAGGAAGAGTATGAGTATTCAACATTTCCGTGTC
GCCCTTATTCCCTTTTTTGCGGCATTTTGCCTTCCTGTTTTTGCTCACCCAGAAACGCTGGTGAAAGTAA
AAGATGCTGAAGATCAGTTGGGTGCACGAGTGGGTTACATCGAACTGGATCTCAACAGCGGTAAGATCCT
TGAGAGTTTTCGCCCCGAAGAACGTTTTCCAATGATGAGCACTTTTAAAGTTCTGCTATGTGGCGCGGTA
TTATCCCGTATTGACGCCGGGCAAGAGCAACTCGGTCGCCGCATACACTATTCTCAGAATGACTTGGTTG
AGTACTCACCAGTCACAGAAAAGCATCTTACGGATGGCATGACAGTAAGAGAATTATGCAGTGCTGCCAT
AACCATGAGTGATAACACTGCGGCCAACTTACTTCTGACAACGATCGGAGGACCGAAGGAGCTAACCGCT
TTTTTGCACAACATGGGGGATCATGTAACTCGCCTTGATCGTTGGGAACCGGAGCTGAATGAAGCCATAC
CAAACGACGAGCGTGACACCACGATGCCTGTAGCAATGGCAACAACGTTGCGCAAACTATTAACTGGCGA
ACTACTTACTCTAGCTTCCCGGCAACAATTAATAGACTGGATGGAGGCGGATAAAGTTGCAGGACCACTT
CTGCGCTCGGCCCTTCCGGCTGGCTGGTTTATTGCTGATAAATCTGGAGCCGGTGAGCGTGGGTCTCGCG
GTATCATTGCAGCACTGGGGCCAGATGGTAAGCCCTCCCGTATCGTAGTTATCTACACGACGGGGAGTCA
GGCAACTATGGATGAACGAAATAGACAGATCGCTGAGATAGGTGCCTCACTGATTAAGCATTGGTAACTG
TCAGACCAAGTTTACTCATATATACTTTAGATTGATTTAAAACTTCATTTTTAATTTAAAAGGATCTAGG
TGAAGATCCTTTTTGATAATCTCATGACCAAAATCCCTTAACGTGAGTTTTCGTTCCACTGAGCGTCAGA
CCCCGTAGAAAAGATCAAAGGATCTTCTTGAGATCCTTTTTTTCTGCGCGTAATCTGCTGCTTGCAAACA
AAAAAACCACCGCTACCAGCGGTGGTTTGTTTGCCGGATCAAGAGCTACCAACTCTTTTTCCGAAGGTAA
CTGGCTTCAGCAGAGCGCAGATACCAAATACTGTTCTTCTAGTGTAGCCGTAGTTAGGCCACCACTTCAA
GAACTCTGTAGCACCGCCTACATACCTCGCTCTGCTAATCCTGTTACCAGTGGCTGCTGCCAGTGGCGAT
AAGTCGTGTCTTACCGGGTTGGACTCAAGACGATAGTTACCGGATAAGGCGCAGCGGTCGGGCTGAACGG
GGGGTTCGTGCACACAGCCCAGCTTGGAGCGAACGACCTACACCGAACTGAGATACCTACAGCGTGAGCT
ATGAGAAAGCGCCACGCTTCCCGAAGGGAGAAAGGCGGACAGGTATCCGGTAAGCGGCAGGGTCGGAACA
GGAGAGCGCACGAGGGAGCTTCCAGGGGGAAACGCCTGGTATCTTTATAGTCCTGTCGGGTTTCGCCACC
TCTGACTTGAGCGTCGATTTTTGTGATGCTCGTCAGGGGGGCGGAGCCTATGGAAAAACGCCAGCAACGC
GGCCTTTTTACGGTTCCTGGCCTTTTGCTGGCCTTTTGCTCACATGTTCTTTCCTGCGTTATCCCCTGAT
TCTGTGGATAACCGTATTACCGCCTTTGAGTGAGCTGATACCGCTCGCCGCAGCCGAACGACCGAGCGCA
GCGAGTCAGTGAGCGAGGAAGCGGAAGAGCGCCCAATACGCAAACCGCCTCTCCCCGCGCGTTGGCCGAT
TCATTAATGCAGCTGGCACGACAGGTTTCCCGACTGGAAAGCGGGCAGTGAGCGCAACGCAATTAATGTG
AGTTAGCTCACTCATTAGGCACCCCAGGCTTTACACTTTATGCTTCCGGCTCGTATGTTGTGTGGAATTG
TGAGCGGATAACAATTTCACACAGGAAACAGCTATGACCATGATTACGCCAGATTTAATTAAGGCCTTAA
TTAGG
